Addgene plasmid #20241: pE1B-C-F/Sox10-MCS2
Depositing lab: William Pavan. Depositing organization: National Human Genome Research Institute (NHGRI). Publication: Identification of neural crest and glial enhancers at the mouse Sox10 locus through transgenesis in zebrafish. Antonellis A, Huynh JL, Lee-Lin SQ, Vinton RM, Renaud G, Loftus SK, Elliot G, Wolfsberg TG, Green ED, McCallion AS, Pavan WJ. PLoS Genet. 2008 . 4(9):e1000174. 10.1371/journal.pgen.1000174 PubMed 18773071.
Backbone
  Vector backbone: pE1B-C-F
  Backbone size w/o insert (bp): 4909
  Vector type: Mammalian Expression
Growth in bacteria
  Bacterial resistance: Ampicillin, 100 μg/mL
  Growth temperature: 37°C
  Growth strain: DH5alpha
  Copy number: High Copy
Gene/Insert
  Gene/Insert name: Sox10-MCS2
  Species: M. musculus (mouse)
  Insert size (bp): 691
  Cloning method: Gateway Cloning; 5′ cloning site attR (destroyed during cloning); 3′ cloning site attR (destroyed during cloning)
  Sequencing primers: 5′ n/a
Terms and licenses: Academic/Nonprofit Terms; Industry Terms: Not Available to Industry
How to cite: pE1B-C-F/Sox10-MCS2 was a gift from William Pavan (Addgene plasmid # 20241 ; http://n2t.net/addgene:20241 ; RRID:Addgene_20241)
