[The description below was written by a language model from this plasmid's Addgene catalogue record and pLannotate feature annotations shown in this document.]
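Description:
pE1B-C-F/Sox10-MCS2 is a mammalian luciferase reporter plasmid of 5,600 bp, built to test a noncoding segment of the mouse Sox10 locus for enhancer activity. It was made by Gateway recombination of a 691 bp mouse fragment, Sox10-MCS2, into the 4,909 bp pE1B-C-F destination backbone. The attR sites of the vector were consumed in the reaction, and the annotated attB1 and attB2 sites now flank the interval where the insert sits, although the insert itself is not annotated in the feature table. The plasmid is maintained in E. coli at high copy through a ColE1/pUC-type origin and selected with ampicillin via the bla gene and its promoter. An f1 origin is also present. Short fragments of lacZα, a tetracycline resistance gene and SV40 large T antigen are non-functional remnants of earlier vector construction.

The reporter unit begins with a synthetic poly(A) signal and an RNA polymerase II pause site from the human α2 globin gene. These lie upstream of attB1 and limit read-through transcription from the backbone that would otherwise raise background signal. The Sox10-MCS2 fragment follows, and just past attB2 lies the enhanced firefly luciferase (luc+) coding sequence, terminated by an SV40 polyadenylation signal. No promoter is annotated between the insert and luciferase. The backbone name suggests a minimal adenoviral E1B promoter, but the record does not state this explicitly.

According to the associated publication title, the work identified neural crest and glial enhancers at the mouse Sox10 locus. This construct fits a role in measuring the regulatory activity of one such candidate region by luciferase output in transfected mammalian cells.
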