Features (pLannotate 1.2.2; 13 found; start..end, strand, type, name):
    111..1763    +  CDS            luciferase: firefly luciferase; luc+; enhanced luc+ version of the luciferase gene
   1804..1925    -  polyA_signal   SV40 poly(A) signal: SV40 polyadenylation signal
   1948..2016    -  CDS            large T antigen (fragment): large T antigen from SV40 (simian virus 40)
   2032..2164    +  CDS            TcR (fragment): tetracycline efflux protein; tet; confers resistance to tetracycline
   2344..2932    -  rep_origin     ori: high-copy-number ColE1/pMB1/pBR322/pUC origin of replication
   3103..3963    -  CDS            AmpR: β-lactamase; bla; confers resistance to ampicillin, carbenicillin, and related antibiotics
   3964..4068    -  promoter       AmpR promoter: bla
   4095..4523    +  rep_origin     f1 ori (sequence partly withheld): f1 bacteriophage origin of replication; arrow indicates direction of (+) strand synthesis
   4555..4622    -  CDS            lacZα (fragment): LacZα fragment of β-galactosidase; lacZ fragment
   4681..4729    +  polyA_signal   poly(A) signal: synthetic polyadenylation signal
   4743..4834    +  misc_feature   pause site: RNA polymerase II transcriptional pause signal from the human α2 globin gene
   4873..4897    +  protein_bind   attB1: mutant version of attB; recombination site for the Gateway® BP reaction BP Clonase™
   5590..14      -  protein_bind   attB2 (across the origin): mutant version of attB; recombination site for the Gateway® BP reaction BP Clonase™
>Addgene plasmid #20241 | pE1B-C-F/Sox10-MCS2 | depositor full sequence | sequence record 9524 | Author sequence
TTGTACAAAGTGGTGATGGGCTCGAGATCTCAGGGATATAAAGCTGGGTTGGTGTTGCTTTGAATAGTTC
ATCTTAAGCTTGGCATTCCGGTACTGTTGGTAAAGCCACCATGGAAGACGCCAAAAACATAAAGAAAGGC
CCGGCGCCATTCTATCCGCTGGAAGATGGAACCGCTGGAGAGCAACTGCATAAGGCTATGAAGAGATACG
CCCTGGTTCCTGGAACAATTGCTTTTACAGATGCACATATCGAGGTGGACATCACTTACGCTGAGTACTT
CGAAATGTCCGTTCGGTTGGCAGAAGCTATGAAACGATATGGGCTGAATACAAATCACAGAATCGTCGTA
TGCAGTGAAAACTCTCTTCAATTCTTTATGCCGGTGTTGGGCGCGTTATTTATCGGAGTTGCAGTTGCGC
CCGCGAACGACATTTATAATGAACGTGAATTGCTCAACAGTATGGGCATTTCGCAGCCTACCGTGGTGTT
CGTTTCCAAAAAGGGGTTGCAAAAAATTTTGAACGTGCAAAAAAAGCTCCCAATCATCCAAAAAATTATT
ATCATGGATTCTAAAACGGATTACCAGGGATTTCAGTCGATGTACACGTTCGTCACATCTCATCTACCTC
CCGGTTTTAATGAATACGATTTTGTGCCAGAGTCCTTCGATAGGGACAAGACAATTGCACTGATCATGAA
CTCCTCTGGATCTACTGGTCTGCCTAAAGGTGTCGCTCTGCCTCATAGAACTGCCTGCGTGAGATTCTCG
CATGCCAGAGATCCTATTTTTGGCAATCAAATCATTCCGGATACTGCGATTTTAAGTGTTGTTCCATTCC
ATCACGGTTTTGGAATGTTTACTACACTCGGATATTTGATATGTGGATTTCGAGTCGTCTTAATGTATAG
ATTTGAAGAAGAGCTGTTTCTGAGGAGCCTTCAGGATTACAAGATTCAAAGTGCGCTGCTGGTGCCAACC
CTATTCTCCTTCTTCGCCAAAAGCACTCTGATTGACAAATACGATTTATCTAATTTACACGAAATTGCTT
CTGGTGGCGCTCCCCTCTCTAAGGAAGTCGGGGAAGCGGTTGCCAAGAGGTTCCATCTGCCAGGTATCAG
GCAAGGATATGGGCTCACTGAGACTACATCAGCTATTCTGATTACACCCGAGGGGGATGATAAACCGGGC
GCGGTCGGTAAAGTTGTTCCATTTTTTGAAGCGAAGGTTGTGGATCTGGATACCGGGAAAACGCTGGGCG
TTAATCAAAGAGGCGAACTGTGTGTGAGAGGTCCTATGATTATGTCCGGTTATGTAAACAATCCGGAAGC
GACCAACGCCTTGATTGACAAGGATGGATGGCTACATTCTGGAGACATAGCTTACTGGGACGAAGACGAA
CACTTCTTCATCGTTGACCGCCTGAAGTCTCTGATTAAGTACAAAGGCTATCAGGTGGCTCCCGCTGAAT
TGGAATCCATCTTGCTCCAACACCCCAACATCTTCGACGCAGGTGTCGCAGGTCTTCCCGACGATGACGC
CGGTGAACTTCCCGCCGCCGTTGTTGTTTTGGAGCACGGAAAGACGATGACGGAAAAAGAGATCGTGGAT
TACGTCGCCAGTCAAGTAACAACCGCGAAAAAGTTGCGCGGAGGAGTTGTGTTTGTGGACGAAGTACCGA
AAGGTCTTACCGGAAAACTCGACGCAAGAAAAATCAGAGAGATCCTCATAAAGGCCAAGAAGGGCGGAAA
GATCGCCGTGTAATTCTAGAGTCGGGGCGGCCGGCCGCTTCGAGCAGACATGATAAGATACATTGATGAG
TTTGGACAAACCACAACTAGAATGCAGTGAAAAAAATGCTTTATTTGTGAAATTTGTGATGCTATTGCTT
TATTTGTAACCATTATAAGCTGCAATAAACAAGTTAACAACAACAATTGCATTCATTTTATGTTTCAGGT
TCAGGGGGAGGTGTGGGAGGTTTTTTAAAGCAAGTAAAACCTCTACAAATGTGGTAAAATCGATAAGGAT
CCGTCGACCGATGCCCTTGAGAGCCTTCAACCCAGTCAGCTCCTTCCGGTGGGCGCGGGGCATGACTATC
GTCGCCGCACTTATGACTGTCTTCTTTATCATGCAACTCGTAGGACAGGTGCCGGCAGCGCTCTTCCGCT
TCCTCGCTCACTGACTCGCTGCGCTCGGTCGTTCGGCTGCGGCGAGCGGTATCAGCTCACTCAAAGGCGG
TAATACGGTTATCCACAGAATCAGGGGATAACGCAGGAAAGAACATGTGAGCAAAAGGCCAGCAAAAGGC
CAGGAACCGTAAAAAGGCCGCGTTGCTGGCGTTTTTCCATAGGCTCCGCCCCCCTGACGAGCATCACAAA
AATCGACGCTCAAGTCAGAGGTGGCGAAACCCGACAGGACTATAAAGATACCAGGCGTTTCCCCCTGGAA
GCTCCCTCGTGCGCTCTCCTGTTCCGACCCTGCCGCTTACCGGATACCTGTCCGCCTTTCTCCCTTCGGG
AAGCGTGGCGCTTTCTCATAGCTCACGCTGTAGGTATCTCAGTTCGGTGTAGGTCGTTCGCTCCAAGCTG
GGCTGTGTGCACGAACCCCCCGTTCAGCCCGACCGCTGCGCCTTATCCGGTAACTATCGTCTTGAGTCCA
ACCCGGTAAGACACGACTTATCGCCACTGGCAGCAGCCACTGGTAACAGGATTAGCAGAGCGAGGTATGT
AGGCGGTGCTACAGAGTTCTTGAAGTGGTGGCCTAACTACGGCTACACTAGAAGAACAGTATTTGGTATC
TGCGCTCTGCTGAAGCCAGTTACCTTCGGAAAAAGAGTTGGTAGCTCTTGATCCGGCAAACAAACCACCG
CTGGTAGCGGTGGTTTTTTTGTTTGCAAGCAGCAGATTACGCGCAGAAAAAAAGGATCTCAAGAAGATCC
TTTGATCTTTTCTACGGGGTCTGACGCTCAGTGGAACGAAAACTCACGTTAAGGGATTTTGGTCATGAGA
TTATCAAAAAGGATCTTCACCTAGATCCTTTTAAATTAAAAATGAAGTTTTAAATCAATCTAAAGTATAT
ATGAGTAAACTTGGTCTGACAGTTACCAATGCTTAATCAGTGAGGCACCTATCTCAGCGATCTGTCTATT
TCGTTCATCCATAGTTGCCTGACTCCCCGTCGTGTAGATAACTACGATACGGGAGGGCTTACCATCTGGC
CCCAGTGCTGCAATGATACCGCGAGACCCACGCTCACCGGCTCCAGATTTATCAGCAATAAACCAGCCAG
CCGGAAGGGCCGAGCGCAGAAGTGGTCCTGCAACTTTATCCGCCTCCATCCAGTCTATTAATTGTTGCCG
GGAAGCTAGAGTAAGTAGTTCGCCAGTTAATAGTTTGCGCAACGTTGTTGCCATTGCTACAGGCATCGTG
GTGTCACGCTCGTCGTTTGGTATGGCTTCATTCAGCTCCGGTTCCCAACGATCAAGGCGAGTTACATGAT
CCCCCATGTTGTGCAAAAAAGCGGTTAGCTCCTTCGGTCCTCCGATCGTTGTCAGAAGTAAGTTGGCCGC
AGTGTTATCACTCATGGTTATGGCAGCACTGCATAATTCTCTTACTGTCATGCCATCCGTAAGATGCTTT
TCTGTGACTGGTGAGTACTCAACCAAGTCATTCTGAGAATAGTGTATGCGGCGACCGAGTTGCTCTTGCC
CGGCGTCAATACGGGATAATACCGCGCCACATAGCAGAACTTTAAAAGTGCTCATCATTGGAAAACGTTC
TTCGGGGCGAAAACTCTCAAGGATCTTACCGCTGTTGAGATCCAGTTCGATGTAACCCACTCGTGCACCC
AACTGATCTTCAGCATCTTTTACTTTCACCAGCGTTTCTGGGTGAGCAAAAACAGGAAGGCAAAATGCCG
CAAAAAAGGGAATAAGGGCGACACGGAAATGTTGAATACTCATACTCTTCCTTTTTCAATATTATTGAAG
CATTTATCAGGGTTATTGTCTCATGAGCGGATACATATTTGAATGTATTTAGAAAAATAAACAAATAGGG
GTTCCGCGCACATTTCCCCGAAAAGTGCCACCTG
[124 nt withheld, positions 4095-4218]
C
[91 nt withheld, positions 4220-4310]
A
[49 nt withheld, positions 4312-4360]
CCTTTGACGTTGGAGTCCACGTTCTTT
[37 nt withheld, positions 4388-4424]
ACCCTATCTCGGTCTATTCTTTTGATTTATAAGGGATTTTGCCGATTTCGGCCTATTGGTTAAAAAATGA
GCTGATTTAACAAAAATTTAACGCGAATTTTAACAAAATATTAACGCTTACAATTTGCCATTCGCCATTC
AGGCTGCGCAACTGTTGGGAAGGGCGATCGGTGCGGGCCTCTTCGCTATTACGCCAGCCCAAGCTACCAT
GATAAGTAAGTAATATTAAGGTACGGGAGGTACTTGGAGCGGCCGCAATAAAATATCTTTATTTTCATTA
CATCTGTGTGTTGGTTTTTTGTGTGAATCGATAGTACTAACATACGCTCTCCATCAAAACAAAACGAAAC
AAAACAAACTAGCAAAATAGGCTGTCCCCAGTGCAAGTGCAGGTGCCAGAACATTTCTCTATCGATAGGT
ACCGAGCTCTTACGCGTGCTAGCCCATCACAAGTTTGTACAAAAAAGCAGGCTTCCCACTTAGCTAGGTA
AGGCCCTAGGCCCACACCAAACAGGTACCTTCTGGAGTCGAGCTGGAACTGGGGTCTGGAGAATCAAGGC
CTCAATGATTGGGAGGGCCCCAGGGTGGATAGTGGGGACACAAAGAGATAGTCACATAGGGCAAAGGCAT
GTCGAGGGGGTGGCAGACATTGGTAACACACACTCACACATGCTTGCGCACACACAACCAGCCAGACAAT
TGGGCCAGTGTGTCTGGGGCTGCAGAGCCCAGTGAATTAGGAGTTTGATAAGGGTTTTCTCTTTCTCTCG
CTCGCTGGCCTTGGACAATCTCCCCCCAGTTTTCCTCGACGCCACCCCCGGCGCTGCCAACCCTCCTCCC
CCCCGCCTCCCTTCTCTTCCCTGTGCCCAGACTCTTGTTCGGGGCCTTGAAACAGTGAGCTGTCTTTGTT
CGAAATACAGGTGAACGGCAATCATGTGATTAACACACACACACACATAAAAAGCTTTTTAACAGCGCCC
GCCCGGCCTCAGAACCGCCCGGAGAGAAGCCGCCTTGGATGGACAGAGGGACGGAGCAGCAAGCATCCGG
CCTCCCCGGCTTCCCTGCAGCGGTCTCCAACTGCTGTCTGCCCGCTGCCCGCCTGCCTGGCATCTCTCTC
CCGGTGGGTCCCTGTTCATCCCTCCACTCTTTGGTCCCTCCTCTTACCCAGCTTTC
