>Addgene plasmid #20241 | pE1B-C-F/Sox10-MCS2 | addgene partial sequence | sequence record 26095 | 20241 with LucNrev
TTTCTTTATGTTTTTGGCGTCTTCCATGGTGGCTTTACCAACAGTACCGGAATGCCAAGCTTAAGATGAA
CTATTCAAAGCAACACCAACCCAGCTTTATATCCCTGAGATCTCGAGCCCATCACAAGTTTGTACAAAAA
AGCAGGCTTCCCACTTAGCTAGGTAAGGCCCTAGGCCCACACCAAACAGGTACCTTCTGGAGTCGAGCTG
GAACTGGGGTCTGGAGAATCAAGGCCTCAATGATTGGGAGGGCCCCAGGGTGGATAGTGGGGACACAAAG
AGATAGTCACATAGGGCAAAGGCATGTCGAGGGGGTGGCAGACATTGGTAACACACACTCACACATGCTT
GCGCACACACAACCAGCCAGACAATTGGGCCAGTGTGTCTGGGGCTGCAGAGCCCAGTGAATTAGGAGTT
TGATAAGGGTTTTCTCTTTCTCTCGCTCGCTGGCCTTGGACAATCTCCCCCCAGTTTTCCTCGACGCCAC
CCCCGGCGCTGCCAACCCTCCTCCCCCCCGCCTCCCTTCTCTTCCCTGTGCCCAGACTCTTGTTCGGGGC
CTTGAAACAGTGAGCTGTCTTTGTTCGAAATACAGGTGAACGGCAATCATGTGATTAACACACACACACA
CATAAAAAGCTTTTTAACAGCGCCCGCCCGGCCTCAGAACCGCCCGGAGAGAAGCCGCCTTGGATGGACA
GAGGGACGGAGCAGCAAGCATCCGGCCTCCCCGGCTTCCCTGCAGCGGTCTCCAACTGCTGTCTGCCCGC
TGCCCGCCTG
